>Addgene plasmid #1228 | 6798 pJC25NMstop | addgene partial sequence | sequence record 16494 | T7 5'-TAATACGACTCACTATAGGG-3'
TCCCCTCTAGAATAATTTTGTTTAACTTTAAGAAGGAGATATACATATGCTCGGATTCACACCTTGGCAA
CAATCAGCAAAACTACCAACAATACAGCCAGAACGGTAACCAACAACAAGGTAACAACAGATACCAAGGT
TATCAAGCTTACAATGCTCGAGCCCAACCTGCAGGTGGGTACTACCAAAATTACCAAGGTTATTCTGGGT
ACCAACAAGGTGGCTATCAACAGTACAATCCCTCACACCGGTTACCAGCAACAGTATAGTCCTCAAGGAG
GCTATCAACAGTACAATCCTCAAAGCGGTTATCAGCATGC
