[The description below was written by a language model from this plasmid's Addgene catalogue record.]
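Description:
pJC25NMstop is a bacterial expression plasmid built on the pJC25 backbone (about 3.1 kb without insert). It carries a 765 bp fragment encoding the NM region of the Saccharomyces cerevisiae SUP35 gene. It is a high-copy plasmid propagated in E. coli under ampicillin selection. The record does not name the origin of replication and no feature table is provided, so the regulatory elements cannot be confirmed directly. The promoter is likewise not stated, although the listing of a T7 primer for 5′ sequencing suggests a T7 promoter region upstream of the insert, as is typical of T7-driven bacterial expression vectors. The insert was placed between NdeI and BamHI sites, both of which remain intact. NdeI cloning conventionally puts the start codon of the open reading frame at the restriction site.

Sup35 is the yeast translation termination factor whose self-propagating aggregated state underlies the [PSI+] prion. The N domain is the glutamine/asparagine-rich prion-forming region, and the M domain is a highly charged middle region. Together they form the NM fragment, which is widely used as a soluble, purifiable model for studying amyloid fiber assembly in vitro. The "stop" in the name implies that the coding sequence ends at a stop codon, which would yield NM without a C-terminal tag, but the record does not spell this out and lists no tags or fusions. The associated publication concerns the formation and elimination of self-replicating Sup35 prion conformers by the chaperone Hsp104. This fits use of the plasmid to produce recombinant NM protein in bacteria for biochemical studies of prion conversion and disassembly.
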