Addgene plasmid #1228: 6798 pJC25NMstop
Depositing lab: Susan Lindquist. Depositing organization: Whitehead Institute for Biomedical Research. Publication: Hsp104 catalyzes formation and elimination of self-replicating Sup35 prion conformers. Shorter J, Lindquist S. Science 2004 Jun 18;304(5678):1793-7. Epub 2004 May 20. 10.1126/science.1098007 PubMed 15155912.
Backbone
  Vector backbone: pJC25
  Backbone size w/o insert (bp): 3082
  Vector type: Bacterial Expression
Growth in bacteria
  Bacterial resistance: Ampicillin, 100 μg/mL
  Growth temperature: 37°C
  Growth strain: DH5alpha
  Copy number: High Copy
Gene/Insert
  Gene/Insert name: NM (alt names: Sup35; Sup35 NM region)
  Species: S. cerevisiae (budding yeast)
  Insert size (bp): 765
  Entrez Gene: SUP35 (a.k.a. YDR172W, GST1, PNM2, SAL3, SUF12, SUP2, SUP36)
  Cloning method: Restriction Enzyme; 5′ cloning site nde1 (not destroyed); 3′ cloning site BamH1 (not destroyed)
  Sequencing primers: 5′ T7
Resource information
  A portion of this plasmid was derived from a plasmid made by: Thomas Scheibel
Terms and licenses: Academic/Nonprofit Terms; Industry Terms: Not Available to Industry
How to cite: 6798 pJC25NMstop was a gift from Susan Lindquist (Addgene plasmid # 1228 ; http://n2t.net/addgene:1228 ; RRID:Addgene_1228)
